Addgene plasmid #121423: pSLQ1371-sgYAP-2
Purpose: sgYAP-2 sequence: GAGATGACTTCCTGAACAGTG. Lentiviral mouse U6 (mU6) promoter-driven expression vector that coexpessed Puro-T2A-mCherry from a CMV promoter.
Depositing lab: Ovijit Chaudhuri & Stanley Qi. Depositing organization: Stanford University. Publication: YAP-independent mechanotransduction drives breast cancer progression. Lee JY, Chang JK, Dominguez AA, Lee HP, Nam S, Chang J, Varma S, Qi LS, West RB, Chaudhuri O. Nat Commun. 2019 Apr 23;10(1):1848. doi: 10.1038/s41467-019-09755-0. PubMed 31015465.
Backbone
  Vector backbone: pSLQ1371
  Total vector size (bp): 8319
  Vector type: Mammalian Expression, Lentiviral, CRISPR
  Selectable markers: Puromycin
Growth in bacteria
  Bacterial resistance: Ampicillin, 100 μg/mL
  Growth temperature: 37°C
  Growth strain: NEB Stable
  Copy number: Unknown
Gene/Insert
  Gene/Insert name: sgYAP-2
  Species: H. sapiens (human)
  Insert size (bp): 21
  Promoter: mouse U6
  Tag / fusion protein: mCherry (C terminal on backbone)
  Cloning method: Restriction Enzyme; 5′ cloning site BstXI (not destroyed); 3′ cloning site XhoI (not destroyed)
  Sequencing primers: 5′ GAGATCCAGTTTGGTTAGTACCGGG
Resource information
  A portion of this plasmid was derived from a plasmid made by: Antonia A. Dominguez and Lei S. Qi, Stanford University
Terms and licenses: Academic/Nonprofit Terms; Industry Terms: Not Available to Industry
How to cite: pSLQ1371-sgYAP-2 was a gift from Ovijit Chaudhuri & Stanley Qi (Addgene plasmid # 121423 ; http://n2t.net/addgene:121423 ; RRID:Addgene_121423)
