[The description below was written by a language model from this plasmid's Addgene catalogue record and pLannotate feature annotations shown in this document.]
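Description:
pSLQ1371-sgYAP-2 is a lentiviral CRISPR guide RNA expression plasmid of about 8.3 kb, built on the pSLQ1371 backbone and carrying a 21-nt single guide RNA spacer directed against human YAP. It is propagated in E. coli through a high-copy ColE1/pUC-type origin with ampicillin resistance (β-lactamase under its own promoter). The lentiviral transfer cassette begins with a CMV enhancer/promoter fused to a truncated HIV-1 5' LTR, which drives genomic RNA production in packaging cells. This is followed by the Ψ packaging signal with a gag fragment, the Rev response element for nuclear export of the unspliced RNA, and the cPPT/CTS. A WPRE to enhance transcript expression, a nef-derived fragment and a second truncated LTR close the cassette at the 3' end.

The payload has two transcription units. According to the catalogue entry, a mouse U6 promoter drives the sgRNA, with the spacer cloned between BstXI and XhoI sites. The automated annotation does not label the mU6 promoter, but it does detect a Streptococcus pyogenes tracrRNA-derived scaffold fragment at the expected position. Downstream, an internal CMV enhancer/promoter expresses puromycin N-acetyltransferase linked to mCherry through a T2A peptide, as stated in the record, so transduced mammalian cells can be both drug-selected and identified by red fluorescence. Two loxP sites flank the sgRNA and Puro-mCherry region, which in principle would allow Cre-mediated excision, although the record does not describe such a use.

No Cas9 or dCas9 is encoded, so the nuclease or effector must be supplied separately. The associated publication concerns YAP-independent mechanotransduction in breast cancer progression. The depositor sequence and the repository's sequencing result show the same features in the same order, with different start points and an 11-nt length difference.
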