Features (pLannotate 1.2.2; 24 found; start..end, strand, type, name):
     40..92      -  misc_feature   bom (fragment): basis of mobility region from pBR322
    247..626     +  enhancer       CMV enhancer: human cytomegalovirus immediate early enhancer
    627..826     +  promoter       CMV promoter: human cytomegalovirus (CMV) immediate early promoter
    844..1024    +  LTR            5' LTR (truncated): truncated 5' long terminal repeat (LTR) from HIV-1
   1071..1196    +  misc_feature   HIV-1 Ψ: packaging signal of human immunodeficiency virus type 1
   1180..1518    +  CDS            HIV-1 gag (fragment): gag protein from human immunodeficiency virus 1; gag
   1695..1928    +  misc_feature   RRE: The Rev response element (RRE) of HIV-1 allows for Rev-dependent mRNA export from the nucleus to the cytoplasm.
   2305..2405    +  CDS            Rev (fragment): human immunodeficiency virus 1 (HIV-1) Rev protein; rev; enhances nuclear export of unspliced and incompletely spliced viral mRNAs
   2455..2572    +  misc_feature   cPPT/CTS: central polypurine tract and central termination sequence of HIV-1
   2825..2858    +  protein_bind   loxP: Cre-mediated recombination occurs in the 8-bp core sequence (GCATACAT). Cre recombinase
   2984..3051    +  misc_RNA       tracrRNA (fragment): trans-activating CRISPR RNA for the Streptococcus pyogenes CRISPR/Cas9 system
   3176..3479    +  enhancer       CMV enhancer: human cytomegalovirus immediate early enhancer
   3480..3683    +  promoter       CMV promoter: human cytomegalovirus (CMV) immediate early promoter
   3717..4313    +  CDS            PuroR: puromycin N-acetyltransferase; pac from Streptomyces alboniger; confers resistance to puromycin
   4389..5096    +  CDS            mCherry: mCherry is a basic (constitutively fluorescent) red fluorescent protein published in 2004, derived from Discosoma sp.. It is reported to be a very rapidly-maturing monomer with low acid sensitivity.
   5119..5152    +  protein_bind   loxP: Cre-mediated recombination occurs in the 8-bp core sequence (GCATACAT). Cre recombinase
   5185..5208    +  misc_feature   MCS (fragment): pBluescript multiple cloning site
   5208..5796    +  misc_feature   WPRE: woodchuck hepatitis virus posttranscriptional regulatory element
   5797..5816    +  misc_feature   MCS (fragment): pBluescript multiple cloning site
   5818..6318    +  CDS            nef (fragment): NEF_HV1LA - Experimental evidence at protein level: Swiss-Prot protein existence level 1. Extracellular Nef protein targets CD4(+) T-lymphocytes for apoptosis by interacting with CXCR4 surface receptors. From Human immunodeficiency virus type 1 group M subtype B (isolate Lai) (HIV-1).
   6325..6505    +  LTR            5' LTR (truncated): truncated 5' long terminal repeat (LTR) from HIV-1
   6567..7155    -  rep_origin     ori: high-copy-number ColE1/pMB1/pBR322/pUC origin of replication
   7326..8186    -  CDS            AmpR: β-lactamase; bla; confers resistance to ampicillin, carbenicillin, and related antibiotics
   8187..8291    -  promoter       AmpR promoter: bla
>Addgene plasmid #121423 | pSLQ1371-sgYAP-2 | depositor full sequence | sequence record 231167 | pSLQ1371-sgYAP-2 sequence 8319 bps
GCTTAAGCGGTCGACGGATCGGGAGATCTCCCGATCCCCTATGGTGCACTCTCAGTACAATCTGCTCTGA
TGCCGCATAGTTAAGCCAGTATCTGCTCCCTGCTTGTGTGTTGGAGGTCGCTGAGTAGTGCGCGAGCAAA
ATTTAAGCTACAACAAGGCAAGGCTTGACCGACAATTGCATGAAGAATCTGCTTAGGGTTAGGCGTTTTG
CGCTGCTTCGCGATGTACGGGCCAGATATACGCGTTGACATTGATTATTGACTAGTTATTAATAGTAATC
AATTACGGGGTCATTAGTTCATAGCCCATATATGGAGTTCCGCGTTACATAACTTACGGTAAATGGCCCG
CCTGGCTGACCGCCCAACGACCCCCGCCCATTGACGTCAATAATGACGTATGTTCCCATAGTAACGCCAA
TAGGGACTTTCCATTGACGTCAATGGGTGGAGTATTTACGGTAAACTGCCCACTTGGCAGTACATCAAGT
GTATCATATGCCAAGTACGCCCCCTATTGACGTCAATGACGGTAAATGGCCCGCCTGGCATTATGCCCAG
TACATGACCTTATGGGACTTTCCTACTTGGCAGTACATCTACGTATTAGTCATCGCTATTACCATGGTGA
TGCGGTTTTGGCAGTACATCAATGGGCGTGGATAGCGGTTTGACTCACGGGGATTTCCAAGTCTCCACCC
CATTGACGTCAATGGGAGTTTGTTTTGGCACCAAAATCAACGGGACTTTCCAAAATGTCGTAACAACTCC
GCCCCATTGACGCAAATGGGCGGTAGGCGTGTACGGTGGGAGGTCTATATAAGCAGCGCGTTTTGCCTGT
ACTGGGTCTCTCTGGTTAGACCAGATCTGAGCCTGGGAGCTCTCTGGCTAACTAGGGAACCCACTGCTTA
AGCCTCAATAAAGCTTGCCTTGAGTGCTTCAAGTAGTGTGTGCCCGTCTGTTGTGTGACTCTGGTAACTA
GAGATCCCTCAGACCCTTTTAGTCAGTGTGGAAAATCTCTAGCAGTGGCGCCCGAACAGGGACTTGAAAG
CGAAAGGGAAACCAGAGGAGCTCTCTCGACGCAGGACTCGGCTTGCTGAAGCGCGCACGGCAAGAGGCGA
GGGGCGGCGACTGGTGAGTACGCCAAAAATTTTGACTAGCGGAGGCTAGAAGGAGAGAGATGGGTGCGAG
AGCGTCAGTATTAAGCGGGGGAGAATTAGATCGCGATGGGAAAAAATTCGGTTAAGGCCAGGGGGAAAGA
AAAAATATAAATTAAAACATATAGTATGGGCAAGCAGGGAGCTAGAACGATTCGCAGTTAATCCTGGCCT
GTTAGAAACATCAGAAGGCTGTAGACAAATACTGGGACAGCTACAACCATCCCTTCAGACAGGATCAGAA
GAACTTAGATCATTATATAATACAGTAGCAACCCTCTATTGTGTGCATCAAAGGATAGAGATAAAAGACA
CCAAGGAAGCTTTAGACAAGATAGAGGAAGAGCAAAACAAAAGTAAGACCACCGCACAGCAAGCGGCCGG
CCGCGCTGATCTTCAGACCTGGAGGAGGAGATATGAGGGACAATTGGAGAAGTGAATTATATAAATATAA
AGTAGTAAAAATTGAACCATTAGGAGTAGCACCCACCAAGGCAAAGAGAAGAGTGGTGCAGAGAGAAAAA
AGAGCAGTGGGAATAGGAGCTTTGTTCCTTGGGTTCTTGGGAGCAGCAGGAAGCACTATGGGCGCAGCGT
CAATGACGCTGACGGTACAGGCCAGACAATTATTGTCTGGTATAGTGCAGCAGCAGAACAATTTGCTGAG
GGCTATTGAGGCGCAACAGCATCTGTTGCAACTCACAGTCTGGGGCATCAAGCAGCTCCAGGCAAGAATC
CTGGCTGTGGAAAGATACCTAAAGGATCAACAGCTCCTGGGGATTTGGGGTTGCTCTGGAAAACTCATTT
GCACCACTGCTGTGCCTTGGAATGCTAGTTGGAGTAATAAATCTCTGGAACAGATTTGGAATCACACGAC
CTGGATGGAGTGGGACAGAGAAATTAACAATTACACAAGCTTAATACACTCCTTAATTGAAGAATCGCAA
AACCAGCAAGAAAAGAATGAACAAGAATTATTGGAATTAGATAAATGGGCAAGTTTGTGGAATTGGTTTA
ACATAACAAATTGGCTGTGGTATATAAAATTATTCATAATGATAGTAGGAGGCTTGGTAGGTTTAAGAAT
AGTTTTTGCTGTACTTTCTATAGTGAATAGAGTTAGGCAGGGATATTCACCATTATCGTTTCAGACCCAC
CTCCCAACCCCGAGGGGACCCGACAGGCCCGAAGGAATAGAAGAAGAAGGTGGAGAGAGAGACAGAGACA
GATCCATTCGATTAGTGAACGGATCGGCACTGCGTGCGCCAATTCTGCAGACAAATGGCAGTATTCATCC
ACAATTTTAAAAGAAAAGGGGGGATTGGGGGGTACAGTGCAGGGGAAAGAATAGTAGACATAATAGCAAC
AGACATACAAACTAAAGAATTACAAAAACAAATTACAAAAATTCAAAATTTTCGGGTTTATTACAGGGAC
AGCAGAGATCCAGTTTGGTTAGTACCGGGCCCGCTCTAGAGATCCGACGCGCCATCTCTAGGCCCGCGCC
GGCCCCCTCGCACGGACTTGTGGGAGAAGCTCGGCTACTCCCCTGCCCCGGTTAATTTGCATATAATATT
TCCTAGTAACTATAGAGGCTTAATGTGCGATAAAAGACAGATAATCTGTTCTTTTTAATACTAGCTACAT
TTTACATGATAGGCTTGGATTTCTATAACTTCGTATAGCATACATTATACGAAGTTATAAACAGCACAAA
AGGAAACTCACCCTAACTGTAAAGTAATTGTGTGTTTTGAGACTATAAGTATCCCTTGGAGAACCACCTT
GTTGGAGATGACTTCCTGAACAGTGGTTTAAGAGCTATGCTGGAAACAGCATAGCAAGTTTAAATAAGGC
TAGTCCGTTATCAACTTGAAAAAGTGGCACCGAGTCGGTGCTTTTTTTCTCGAGTACTAGGATCCATTAG
GCGGCCGCGTGGATAACCGTATTACCGCCATGCATTAGTTATTAATAGTAATCAATTACGGGGTCATTAG
TTCATAGCCCATATATGGAGTTCCGCGTTACATAACTTACGGTAAATGGCCCGCCTGGCTGACCGCCCAA
CGACCCCCGCCCATTGACGTCAATAATGACGTATGTTCCCATAGTAACGCCAATAGGGACTTTCCATTGA
CGTCAATGGGTGGAGTATTTACGGTAAACTGCCCACTTGGCAGTACATCAAGTGTATCATATGCCAAGTA
CGCCCCCTATTGACGTCAATGACGGTAAATGGCCCGCCTGGCATTATGCCCAGTACATGACCTTATGGGA
CTTTCCTACTTGGCAGTACATCTACGTATTAGTCATCGCTATTACCATGGTGATGCGGTTTTGGCAGTAC
ATCAATGGGCGTGGATAGCGGTTTGACTCACGGGGATTTCCAAGTCTCCACCCCATTGACGTCAATGGGA
GTTTGTTTTGGCACCAAAATCAACGGGACTTTCCAAAATGTCGTAACAACTCCGCCCCATTGACGCAAAT
GGGCGGTAGGCGTGTACGGTGGGAGGTCTATATAAGCAGAGCTGGTTTAGTGAACCGTCAGATCCGCTAG
CCCACCATGACCGAGTACAAGCCCACGGTGCGCCTCGCCACCCGCGACGACGTCCCCCGGGCCGTACGCA
CCCTCGCCGCCGCGTTCGCCGACTACCCCGCCACGCGCCACACCGTCGACCCGGACCGCCACATCGAGCG
GGTCACCGAGCTGCAAGAACTCTTCCTCACGCGCGTCGGGCTCGACATCGGCAAGGTGTGGGTCGCGGAC
GACGGCGCCGCGGTGGCGGTCTGGACCACGCCGGAGAGCGTCGAAGCGGGGGCGGTGTTCGCCGAGATCG
GCCCGCGCATGGCCGAGTTGAGCGGTTCCCGGCTGGCCGCGCAGCAACAGATGGAAGGCCTCCTGGCGCC
GCACCGGCCCAAGGAGCCCGCGTGGTTCCTGGCCACCGTCGGCGTCTCGCCCGACCACCAGGGCAAGGGT
CTGGGCAGCGCCGTCGTGCTCCCCGGAGTGGAGGCGGCCGAGCGCGCCGGGGTGCCCGCCTTCCTGGAGA
CCTCCGCGCCCCGCAACCTCCCCTTCTACGAGCGGCTCGGCTTCACCGTCACCGCCGACGTCGAGGTGCC
CGAAGGACCGCGCACCTGGTGCATGACCCGCAAGCCCGGTGCCGGATCGGGAGAGGGCAGAGGAAGTCTG
CTAACATGCGGTGACGTCGAGGAGAATCCTGGCCCACCGGTCGCCACCATGGTGAGCAAGGGCGAGGAGG
ATAACATGGCCATCATCAAGGAGTTCATGCGCTTCAAGGTGCACATGGAGGGCTCCGTGAACGGCCACGA
GTTCGAGATCGAGGGCGAGGGCGAGGGCCGCCCCTACGAGGGCACCCAGACCGCCAAGCTGAAGGTGACC
AAGGGTGGCCCCCTGCCCTTCGCCTGGGACATCCTGTCCCCTCAGTTCATGTACGGCTCCAAGGCCTACG
TGAAGCACCCCGCCGACATCCCCGACTACTTGAAGCTGTCCTTCCCCGAGGGCTTCAAGTGGGAGCGCGT
GATGAACTTCGAGGACGGCGGCGTGGTGACCGTGACCCAGGACTCCTCCCTGCAGGACGGCGAGTTCATC
TACAAGGTGAAGCTGCGCGGCACCAACTTCCCCTCCGACGGCCCCGTAATGCAGAAGAAGACCATGGGCT
GGGAGGCCTCCTCCGAGCGGATGTACCCCGAGGACGGCGCCCTGAAGGGCGAGATCAAGCAGAGGCTGAA
GCTGAAGGACGGCGGCCACTACGACGCTGAGGTCAAGACCACCTACAAGGCCAAGAAGCCCGTGCAGCTG
CCCGGCGCCTACAACGTCAACATCAAGTTGGACATCACCTCCCACAACGAGGACTACACCATCGTGGAAC
AGTACGAACGCGCCGAGGGCCGCCACTCCACCGGCGGCATGGACGAGCTGTACAAGTAAGAATTCGTCGA
GGGACCTAATAACTTCGTATAGCATACATTATACGAAGTTATACATGTTTAAGGGTTCCGGTTCCACTAG
GTACAATTCGATATCAAGCTTATCGATAATCAACCTCTGGATTACAAAATTTGTGAAAGATTGACTGGTA
TTCTTAACTATGTTGCTCCTTTTACGCTATGTGGATACGCTGCTTTAATGCCTTTGTATCATGCTATTGC
TTCCCGTATGGCTTTCATTTTCTCCTCCTTGTATAAATCCTGGTTGCTGTCTCTTTATGAGGAGTTGTGG
CCCGTTGTCAGGCAACGTGGCGTGGTGTGCACTGTGTTTGCTGACGCAACCCCCACTGGTTGGGGCATTG
CCACCACCTGTCAGCTCCTTTCCGGGACTTTCGCTTTCCCCCTCCCTATTGCCACGGCGGAACTCATCGC
CGCCTGCCTTGCCCGCTGCTGGACAGGGGCTCGGCTGTTGGGCACTGACAATTCCGTGGTGTTGTCGGGG
AAATCATCGTCCTTTCCTTGGCTGCTCGCCTGTGTTGCCACCTGGATTCTGCGCGGGACGTCCTTCTGCT
ACGTCCCTTCGGCCCTCAATCCAGCGGACCTTCCTTCCCGCGGCCTGCTGCCGGCTCTGCGGCCTCTTCC
GCGTCTTCGCCTTCGCCCTCAGACGAGTCGGATCTCCCTTTGGGCCGCCTCCCCGCATCGATACCGTCGA
CCTCGATCGAGACCTAGAAAAACATGGAGCAATCACAAGTAGCAATACAGCAGCTACCAATGCTGATTGT
GCCTGGCTAGAAGCACAAGAGGAGGAGGAGGTGGGTTTTCCAGTCACACCTCAGGTACCTTTAAGACCAA
TGACTTACAAGGCAGCTGTAGATCTTAGCCACTTTTTAAAAGAAAAGGGGGGACTGGAAGGGCTAATTCA
CTCCCAACGAAGACAAGATATCCTTGATCTGTGGATCTACCACACACAAGGCTACTTCCCTGATTGGCAG
AACTACACACCAGGGCCAGGGATCAGATATCCACTGACCTTTGGATGGTGCTACAAGCTAGTACCAGTTG
AGCAAGAGAAGGTAGAAGAAGCCAATGAAGGAGAGAACACCCGCTTGTTACACCCTGTGAGCCTGCATGG
GATGGATGACCCGGAGAGAGAAGTATTAGAGTGGAGGTTTGACAGCCGCCTAGCATTTCATCACATGGCC
CGAGAGCTGCATCCGGACTGTACTGGGTCTCTCTGGTTAGACCAGATCTGAGCCTGGGAGCTCTCTGGCT
AACTAGGGAACCCACTGCTTAAGCCTCAATAAAGCTTGCCTTGAGTGCTTCAAGTAGTGTGTGCCCGTCT
GTTGTGTGACTCTGGTAACTAGAGATCCCTCAGACCCTTTTAGTCAGTGTGGAAAATCTCTAGCAGCATG
TGAGCAAAAGGCCAGCAAAAGGCCAGGAACCGTAAAAAGGCCGCGTTGCTGGCGTTTTTCCATAGGCTCC
GCCCCCCTGACGAGCATCACAAAAATCGACGCTCAAGTCAGAGGTGGCGAAACCCGACAGGACTATAAAG
ATACCAGGCGTTTCCCCCTGGAAGCTCCCTCGTGCGCTCTCCTGTTCCGACCCTGCCGCTTACCGGATAC
CTGTCCGCCTTTCTCCCTTCGGGAAGCGTGGCGCTTTCTCATAGCTCACGCTGTAGGTATCTCAGTTCGG
TGTAGGTCGTTCGCTCCAAGCTGGGCTGTGTGCACGAACCCCCCGTTCAGCCCGACCGCTGCGCCTTATC
CGGTAACTATCGTCTTGAGTCCAACCCGGTAAGACACGACTTATCGCCACTGGCAGCAGCCACTGGTAAC
AGGATTAGCAGAGCGAGGTATGTAGGCGGTGCTACAGAGTTCTTGAAGTGGTGGCCTAACTACGGCTACA
CTAGAAGAACAGTATTTGGTATCTGCGCTCTGCTGAAGCCAGTTACCTTCGGAAAAAGAGTTGGTAGCTC
TTGATCCGGCAAACAAACCACCGCTGGTAGCGGTGGTTTTTTTGTTTGCAAGCAGCAGATTACGCGCAGA
AAAAAAGGATCTCAAGAAGATCCTTTGATCTTTTCTACGGGGTCTGACGCTCAGTGGAACGAAAACTCAC
GTTAAGGGATTTTGGTCATGAGATTATCAAAAAGGATCTTCACCTAGATCCTTTTAAATTAAAAATGAAG
TTTTAAATCAATCTAAAGTATATATGAGTAAACTTGGTCTGACAGTTACCAATGCTTAATCAGTGAGGCA
CCTATCTCAGCGATCTGTCTATTTCGTTCATCCATAGTTGCCTGACTCCCCGTCGTGTAGATAACTACGA
TACGGGAGGGCTTACCATCTGGCCCCAGTGCTGCAATGATACCGCGAGACCCACGCTCACCGGCTCCAGA
TTTATCAGCAATAAACCAGCCAGCCGGAAGGGCCGAGCGCAGAAGTGGTCCTGCAACTTTATCCGCCTCC
ATCCAGTCTATTAATTGTTGCCGGGAAGCTAGAGTAAGTAGTTCGCCAGTTAATAGTTTGCGCAACGTTG
TTGCCATTGCTACAGGCATCGTGGTGTCACGCTCGTCGTTTGGTATGGCTTCATTCAGCTCCGGTTCCCA
ACGATCAAGGCGAGTTACATGATCCCCCATGTTGTGCAAAAAAGCGGTTAGCTCCTTCGGTCCTCCGATC
GTTGTCAGAAGTAAGTTGGCCGCAGTGTTATCACTCATGGTTATGGCAGCACTGCATAATTCTCTTACTG
TCATGCCATCCGTAAGATGCTTTTCTGTGACTGGTGAGTACTCAACCAAGTCATTCTGAGAATAGTGTAT
GCGGCGACCGAGTTGCTCTTGCCCGGCGTCAATACGGGATAATACCGCGCCACATAGCAGAACTTTAAAA
GTGCTCATCATTGGAAAACGTTCTTCGGGGCGAAAACTCTCAAGGATCTTACCGCTGTTGAGATCCAGTT
CGATGTAACCCACTCGTGCACCCAACTGATCTTCAGCATCTTTTACTTTCACCAGCGTTTCTGGGTGAGC
AAAAACAGGAAGGCAAAATGCCGCAAAAAAGGGAATAAGGGCGACACGGAAATGTTGAATACTCATACTC
TTCCTTTTTCAATATTATTGAAGCATTTATCAGGGTTATTGTCTCATGAGCGGATACATATTTGAATGTA
TTTAGAAAAATAAACAAATAGGGGTTCCGCGCACATTTCCCCGAAAAGTGCCACCTGAC
