Features (pLannotate 1.2.2; 25 found; start..end, strand, type, name):
      2..305     +  enhancer       CMV enhancer: human cytomegalovirus immediate early enhancer
    306..509     +  promoter       CMV promoter: human cytomegalovirus (CMV) immediate early promoter
    543..1139    +  CDS            PuroR: puromycin N-acetyltransferase; pac from Streptomyces alboniger; confers resistance to puromycin
   1215..1922    +  CDS            mCherry: mCherry is a basic (constitutively fluorescent) red fluorescent protein published in 2004, derived from Discosoma sp.. It is reported to be a very rapidly-maturing monomer with low acid sensitivity.
   1945..1978    +  protein_bind   loxP: Cre-mediated recombination occurs in the 8-bp core sequence (GCATACAT). Cre recombinase
   2011..2034    +  misc_feature   MCS (fragment): pBluescript multiple cloning site
   2034..2622    +  misc_feature   WPRE: woodchuck hepatitis virus posttranscriptional regulatory element
   2623..2642    +  misc_feature   MCS (fragment): pBluescript multiple cloning site
   2644..3144    +  CDS            nef (fragment): NEF_HV1LA - Experimental evidence at protein level: Swiss-Prot protein existence level 1. Extracellular Nef protein targets CD4(+) T-lymphocytes for apoptosis by interacting with CXCR4 surface receptors. From Human immunodeficiency virus type 1 group M subtype B (isolate Lai) (HIV-1).
   3151..3331    +  LTR            5' LTR (truncated): truncated 5' long terminal repeat (LTR) from HIV-1
   3393..3981    -  rep_origin     ori: high-copy-number ColE1/pMB1/pBR322/pUC origin of replication
   4152..5012    -  CDS            AmpR: β-lactamase; bla; confers resistance to ampicillin, carbenicillin, and related antibiotics
   5013..5117    -  promoter       AmpR promoter: bla
   5176..5228    -  misc_feature   bom (fragment): basis of mobility region from pBR322
   5383..5762    +  enhancer       CMV enhancer: human cytomegalovirus immediate early enhancer
   5763..5962    +  promoter       CMV promoter: human cytomegalovirus (CMV) immediate early promoter
   5980..6160    +  LTR            5' LTR (truncated): truncated 5' long terminal repeat (LTR) from HIV-1
   6207..6332    +  misc_feature   HIV-1 Ψ: packaging signal of human immunodeficiency virus type 1
   6316..6654    +  CDS            HIV-1 gag (fragment): gag protein from human immunodeficiency virus 1; gag
   6829..7062    +  misc_feature   RRE: The Rev response element (RRE) of HIV-1 allows for Rev-dependent mRNA export from the nucleus to the cytoplasm.
   7439..7539    +  CDS            Rev (fragment): human immunodeficiency virus 1 (HIV-1) Rev protein; rev; enhances nuclear export of unspliced and incompletely spliced viral mRNAs
   7589..7706    +  misc_feature   cPPT/CTS: central polypurine tract and central termination sequence of HIV-1
   7959..7992    +  protein_bind   loxP: Cre-mediated recombination occurs in the 8-bp core sequence (GCATACAT). Cre recombinase
   8118..8185    +  misc_RNA       tracrRNA (fragment): trans-activating CRISPR RNA for the Streptococcus pyogenes CRISPR/Cas9 system
   8250..8308    +  enhancer       CMV enhancer (fragment): human cytomegalovirus immediate early enhancer
>Addgene plasmid #121423 | pSLQ1371-sgYAP-2 | addgene full sequence | sequence record 234648 | Addgene NGS Result
GCGTTACATAACTTACGGTAAATGGCCCGCCTGGCTGACCGCCCAACGACCCCCGCCCATTGACGTCAAT
AATGACGTATGTTCCCATAGTAACGCCAATAGGGACTTTCCATTGACGTCAATGGGTGGAGTATTTACGG
TAAACTGCCCACTTGGCAGTACATCAAGTGTATCATATGCCAAGTACGCCCCCTATTGACGTCAATGACG
GTAAATGGCCCGCCTGGCATTATGCCCAGTACATGACCTTATGGGACTTTCCTACTTGGCAGTACATCTA
CGTATTAGTCATCGCTATTACCATGGTGATGCGGTTTTGGCAGTACATCAATGGGCGTGGATAGCGGTTT
GACTCACGGGGATTTCCAAGTCTCCACCCCATTGACGTCAATGGGAGTTTGTTTTGGCACCAAAATCAAC
GGGACTTTCCAAAATGTCGTAACAACTCCGCCCCATTGACGCAAATGGGCGGTAGGCGTGTACGGTGGGA
GGTCTATATAAGCAGAGCTGGTTTAGTGAACCGTCAGATCCGCTAGCCCACCATGACCGAGTACAAGCCC
ACGGTGCGCCTCGCCACCCGCGACGACGTCCCCCGGGCCGTACGCACCCTCGCCGCCGCGTTCGCCGACT
ACCCCGCCACGCGCCACACCGTCGACCCGGACCGCCACATCGAGCGGGTCACCGAGCTGCAAGAACTCTT
CCTCACGCGCGTCGGGCTCGACATCGGCAAGGTGTGGGTCGCGGACGACGGCGCCGCGGTGGCGGTCTGG
ACCACGCCGGAGAGCGTCGAAGCGGGGGCGGTGTTCGCCGAGATCGGCCCGCGCATGGCCGAGTTGAGCG
GTTCCCGGCTGGCCGCGCAGCAACAGATGGAAGGCCTCCTGGCGCCGCACCGGCCCAAGGAGCCCGCGTG
GTTCCTGGCCACCGTCGGCGTCTCGCCCGACCACCAGGGCAAGGGTCTGGGCAGCGCCGTCGTGCTCCCC
GGAGTGGAGGCGGCCGAGCGCGCCGGGGTGCCCGCCTTCCTGGAGACCTCCGCGCCCCGCAACCTCCCCT
TCTACGAGCGGCTCGGCTTCACCGTCACCGCCGACGTCGAGGTGCCCGAAGGACCGCGCACCTGGTGCAT
GACCCGCAAGCCCGGTGCCGGATCGGGAGAGGGCAGAGGAAGTCTGCTAACATGCGGTGACGTCGAGGAG
AATCCTGGCCCACCGGTCGCCACCATGGTGAGCAAGGGCGAGGAGGATAACATGGCCATCATCAAGGAGT
TCATGCGCTTCAAGGTGCACATGGAGGGCTCCGTGAACGGCCACGAGTTCGAGATCGAGGGCGAGGGCGA
GGGCCGCCCCTACGAGGGCACCCAGACCGCCAAGCTGAAGGTGACCAAGGGTGGCCCCCTGCCCTTCGCC
TGGGACATCCTGTCCCCTCAGTTCATGTACGGCTCCAAGGCCTACGTGAAGCACCCCGCCGACATCCCCG
ACTACTTGAAGCTGTCCTTCCCCGAGGGCTTCAAGTGGGAGCGCGTGATGAACTTCGAGGACGGCGGCGT
GGTGACCGTGACCCAGGACTCCTCCCTGCAGGACGGCGAGTTCATCTACAAGGTGAAGCTGCGCGGCACC
AACTTCCCCTCCGACGGCCCCGTAATGCAGAAGAAGACCATGGGCTGGGAGGCCTCCTCCGAGCGGATGT
ACCCCGAGGACGGCGCCCTGAAGGGCGAGATCAAGCAGAGGCTGAAGCTGAAGGACGGCGGCCACTACGA
CGCTGAGGTCAAGACCACCTACAAGGCCAAGAAGCCCGTGCAGCTGCCCGGCGCCTACAACGTCAACATC
AAGTTGGACATCACCTCCCACAACGAGGACTACACCATCGTGGAACAGTACGAACGCGCCGAGGGCCGCC
ACTCCACCGGCGGCATGGACGAGCTGTACAAGTAAGAATTCGTCGAGGGACCTAATAACTTCGTATAGCA
TACATTATACGAAGTTATACATGTTTAAGGGTTCCGGTTCCACTAGGTACAATTCGATATCAAGCTTATC
GATAATCAACCTCTGGATTACAAAATTTGTGAAAGATTGACTGGTATTCTTAACTATGTTGCTCCTTTTA
CGCTATGTGGATACGCTGCTTTAATGCCTTTGTATCATGCTATTGCTTCCCGTATGGCTTTCATTTTCTC
CTCCTTGTATAAATCCTGGTTGCTGTCTCTTTATGAGGAGTTGTGGCCCGTTGTCAGGCAACGTGGCGTG
GTGTGCACTGTGTTTGCTGACGCAACCCCCACTGGTTGGGGCATTGCCACCACCTGTCAGCTCCTTTCCG
GGACTTTCGCTTTCCCCCTCCCTATTGCCACGGCGGAACTCATCGCCGCCTGCCTTGCCCGCTGCTGGAC
AGGGGCTCGGCTGTTGGGCACTGACAATTCCGTGGTGTTGTCGGGGAAATCATCGTCCTTTCCTTGGCTG
CTCGCCTGTGTTGCCACCTGGATTCTGCGCGGGACGTCCTTCTGCTACGTCCCTTCGGCCCTCAATCCAG
CGGACCTTCCTTCCCGCGGCCTGCTGCCGGCTCTGCGGCCTCTTCCGCGTCTTCGCCTTCGCCCTCAGAC
GAGTCGGATCTCCCTTTGGGCCGCCTCCCCGCATCGATACCGTCGACCTCGATCGAGACCTAGAAAAACA
TGGAGCAATCACAAGTAGCAATACAGCAGCTACCAATGCTGATTGTGCCTGGCTAGAAGCACAAGAGGAG
GAGGAGGTGGGTTTTCCAGTCACACCTCAGGTACCTTTAAGACCAATGACTTACAAGGCAGCTGTAGATC
TTAGCCACTTTTTAAAAGAAAAGGGGGGACTGGAAGGGCTAATTCACTCCCAACGAAGACAAGATATCCT
TGATCTGTGGATCTACCACACACAAGGCTACTTCCCTGATTGGCAGAACTACACACCAGGGCCAGGGATC
AGATATCCACTGACCTTTGGATGGTGCTACAAGCTAGTACCAGTTGAGCAAGAGAAGGTAGAAGAAGCCA
ATGAAGGAGAGAACACCCGCTTGTTACACCCTGTGAGCCTGCATGGGATGGATGACCCGGAGAGAGAAGT
ATTAGAGTGGAGGTTTGACAGCCGCCTAGCATTTCATCACATGGCCCGAGAGCTGCATCCGGACTGTACT
GGGTCTCTCTGGTTAGACCAGATCTGAGCCTGGGAGCTCTCTGGCTAACTAGGGAACCCACTGCTTAAGC
CTCAATAAAGCTTGCCTTGAGTGCTTCAAGTAGTGTGTGCCCGTCTGTTGTGTGACTCTGGTAACTAGAG
ATCCCTCAGACCCTTTTAGTCAGTGTGGAAAATCTCTAGCAGCATGTGAGCAAAAGGCCAGCAAAAGGCC
AGGAACCGTAAAAAGGCCGCGTTGCTGGCGTTTTTCCATAGGCTCCGCCCCCCTGACGAGCATCACAAAA
ATCGACGCTCAAGTCAGAGGTGGCGAAACCCGACAGGACTATAAAGATACCAGGCGTTTCCCCCTGGAAG
CTCCCTCGTGCGCTCTCCTGTTCCGACCCTGCCGCTTACCGGATACCTGTCCGCCTTTCTCCCTTCGGGA
AGCGTGGCGCTTTCTCATAGCTCACGCTGTAGGTATCTCAGTTCGGTGTAGGTCGTTCGCTCCAAGCTGG
GCTGTGTGCACGAACCCCCCGTTCAGCCCGACCGCTGCGCCTTATCCGGTAACTATCGTCTTGAGTCCAA
CCCGGTAAGACACGACTTATCGCCACTGGCAGCAGCCACTGGTAACAGGATTAGCAGAGCGAGGTATGTA
GGCGGTGCTACAGAGTTCTTGAAGTGGTGGCCTAACTACGGCTACACTAGAAGAACAGTATTTGGTATCT
GCGCTCTGCTGAAGCCAGTTACCTTCGGAAAAAGAGTTGGTAGCTCTTGATCCGGCAAACAAACCACCGC
TGGTAGCGGTGGTTTTTTTGTTTGCAAGCAGCAGATTACGCGCAGAAAAAAAGGATCTCAAGAAGATCCT
TTGATCTTTTCTACGGGGTCTGACGCTCAGTGGAACGAAAACTCACGTTAAGGGATTTTGGTCATGAGAT
TATCAAAAAGGATCTTCACCTAGATCCTTTTAAATTAAAAATGAAGTTTTAAATCAATCTAAAGTATATA
TGAGTAAACTTGGTCTGACAGTTACCAATGCTTAATCAGTGAGGCACCTATCTCAGCGATCTGTCTATTT
CGTTCATCCATAGTTGCCTGACTCCCCGTCGTGTAGATAACTACGATACGGGAGGGCTTACCATCTGGCC
CCAGTGCTGCAATGATACCGCGAGACCCACGCTCACCGGCTCCAGATTTATCAGCAATAAACCAGCCAGC
CGGAAGGGCCGAGCGCAGAAGTGGTCCTGCAACTTTATCCGCCTCCATCCAGTCTATTAATTGTTGCCGG
GAAGCTAGAGTAAGTAGTTCGCCAGTTAATAGTTTGCGCAACGTTGTTGCCATTGCTACAGGCATCGTGG
TGTCACGCTCGTCGTTTGGTATGGCTTCATTCAGCTCCGGTTCCCAACGATCAAGGCGAGTTACATGATC
CCCCATGTTGTGCAAAAAAGCGGTTAGCTCCTTCGGTCCTCCGATCGTTGTCAGAAGTAAGTTGGCCGCA
GTGTTATCACTCATGGTTATGGCAGCACTGCATAATTCTCTTACTGTCATGCCATCCGTAAGATGCTTTT
CTGTGACTGGTGAGTACTCAACCAAGTCATTCTGAGAATAGTGTATGCGGCGACCGAGTTGCTCTTGCCC
GGCGTCAATACGGGATAATACCGCGCCACATAGCAGAACTTTAAAAGTGCTCATCATTGGAAAACGTTCT
TCGGGGCGAAAACTCTCAAGGATCTTACCGCTGTTGAGATCCAGTTCGATGTAACCCACTCGTGCACCCA
ACTGATCTTCAGCATCTTTTACTTTCACCAGCGTTTCTGGGTGAGCAAAAACAGGAAGGCAAAATGCCGC
AAAAAAGGGAATAAGGGCGACACGGAAATGTTGAATACTCATACTCTTCCTTTTTCAATATTATTGAAGC
ATTTATCAGGGTTATTGTCTCATGAGCGGATACATATTTGAATGTATTTAGAAAAATAAACAAATAGGGG
TTCCGCGCACATTTCCCCGAAAAGTGCCACCTGACGTCGACGGATCGGGAGATCTCCCGATCCCCTATGG
TGCACTCTCAGTACAATCTGCTCTGATGCCGCATAGTTAAGCCAGTATCTGCTCCCTGCTTGTGTGTTGG
AGGTCGCTGAGTAGTGCGCGAGCAAAATTTAAGCTACAACAAGGCAAGGCTTGACCGACAATTGCATGAA
GAATCTGCTTAGGGTTAGGCGTTTTGCGCTGCTTCGCGATGTACGGGCCAGATATACGCGTTGACATTGA
TTATTGACTAGTTATTAATAGTAATCAATTACGGGGTCATTAGTTCATAGCCCATATATGGAGTTCCGCG
TTACATAACTTACGGTAAATGGCCCGCCTGGCTGACCGCCCAACGACCCCCGCCCATTGACGTCAATAAT
GACGTATGTTCCCATAGTAACGCCAATAGGGACTTTCCATTGACGTCAATGGGTGGAGTATTTACGGTAA
ACTGCCCACTTGGCAGTACATCAAGTGTATCATATGCCAAGTACGCCCCCTATTGACGTCAATGACGGTA
AATGGCCCGCCTGGCATTATGCCCAGTACATGACCTTATGGGACTTTCCTACTTGGCAGTACATCTACGT
ATTAGTCATCGCTATTACCATGGTGATGCGGTTTTGGCAGTACATCAATGGGCGTGGATAGCGGTTTGAC
TCACGGGGATTTCCAAGTCTCCACCCCATTGACGTCAATGGGAGTTTGTTTTGGCACCAAAATCAACGGG
ACTTTCCAAAATGTCGTAACAACTCCGCCCCATTGACGCAAATGGGCGGTAGGCGTGTACGGTGGGAGGT
CTATATAAGCAGCGCGTTTTGCCTGTACTGGGTCTCTCTGGTTAGACCAGATCTGAGCCTGGGAGCTCTC
TGGCTAACTAGGGAACCCACTGCTTAAGCCTCAATAAAGCTTGCCTTGAGTGCTTCAAGTAGTGTGTGCC
CGTCTGTTGTGTGACTCTGGTAACTAGAGATCCCTCAGACCCTTTTAGTCAGTGTGGAAAATCTCTAGCA
GTGGCGCCCGAACAGGGACTTGAAAGCGAAAGGGAAACCAGAGGAGCTCTCTCGACGCAGGACTCGGCTT
GCTGAAGCGCGCACGGCAAGAGGCGAGGGGCGGCGACTGGTGAGTACGCCAAAAATTTTGACTAGCGGAG
GCTAGAAGGAGAGAGATGGGTGCGAGAGCGTCAGTATTAAGCGGGGGAGAATTAGATCGCGATGGGAAAA
AATTCGGTTAAGGCCAGGGGGAAAGAAAAAATATAAATTAAAACATATAGTATGGGCAAGCAGGGAGCTA
GAACGATTCGCAGTTAATCCTGGCCTGTTAGAAACATCAGAAGGCTGTAGACAAATACTGGGACAGCTAC
AACCATCCCTTCAGACAGGATCAGAAGAACTTAGATCATTATATAATACAGTAGCAACCCTCTATTGTGT
GCATCAAAGGATAGAGATAAAAGACACCAAGGAAGCTTTAGACAAGATAGAGGAAGAGCAAAACAAAAGT
AAGACCACCGCACAGCAAGCGGCCGGCCGCTGATCTTCAGACCTGGAGGAGGAGATATGAGGGACAATTG
GAGAAGTGAATTATATAAATATAAAGTAGTAAAAATTGAACCATTAGGAGTAGCACCCACCAAGGCAAAG
AGAAGAGTGGTGCAGAGAGAAAAAAGAGCAGTGGGAATAGGAGCTTTGTTCCTTGGGTTCTTGGGAGCAG
CAGGAAGCACTATGGGCGCAGCGTCAATGACGCTGACGGTACAGGCCAGACAATTATTGTCTGGTATAGT
GCAGCAGCAGAACAATTTGCTGAGGGCTATTGAGGCGCAACAGCATCTGTTGCAACTCACAGTCTGGGGC
ATCAAGCAGCTCCAGGCAAGAATCCTGGCTGTGGAAAGATACCTAAAGGATCAACAGCTCCTGGGGATTT
GGGGTTGCTCTGGAAAACTCATTTGCACCACTGCTGTGCCTTGGAATGCTAGTTGGAGTAATAAATCTCT
GGAACAGATTTGGAATCACACGACCTGGATGGAGTGGGACAGAGAAATTAACAATTACACAAGCTTAATA
CACTCCTTAATTGAAGAATCGCAAAACCAGCAAGAAAAGAATGAACAAGAATTATTGGAATTAGATAAAT
GGGCAAGTTTGTGGAATTGGTTTAACATAACAAATTGGCTGTGGTATATAAAATTATTCATAATGATAGT
AGGAGGCTTGGTAGGTTTAAGAATAGTTTTTGCTGTACTTTCTATAGTGAATAGAGTTAGGCAGGGATAT
TCACCATTATCGTTTCAGACCCACCTCCCAACCCCGAGGGGACCCGACAGGCCCGAAGGAATAGAAGAAG
AAGGTGGAGAGAGAGACAGAGACAGATCCATTCGATTAGTGAACGGATCGGCACTGCGTGCGCCAATTCT
GCAGACAAATGGCAGTATTCATCCACAATTTTAAAAGAAAAGGGGGGATTGGGGGGTACAGTGCAGGGGA
AAGAATAGTAGACATAATAGCAACAGACATACAAACTAAAGAATTACAAAAACAAATTACAAAAATTCAA
AATTTTCGGGTTTATTACAGGGACAGCAGAGATCCAGTTTGGTTAGTACCGGGCCCGCTCTAGAGATCCG
ACGCGCCATCTCTAGGCCCGCGCCGGCCCCCTCGCACGGACTTGTGGGAGAAGCTCGGCTACTCCCCTGC
CCCGGTTAATTTGCATATAATATTTCCTAGTAACTATAGAGGCTTAATGTGCGATAAAAGACAGATAATC
TGTTCTTTTTAATACTAGCTACATTTTACATGATAGGCTTGGATTTCTATAACTTCGTATAGCATACATT
ATACGAAGTTATAAACAGCACAAAAGGAAACTCACCCTAACTGTAAAGTAATTGTGTGTTTTGAGACTAT
AAGTATCCCTTGGAGAACCACCTTGTTGGAGATGACTTCCTGAACAGTGGTTTAAGAGCTATGCTGGAAA
CAGCATAGCAAGTTTAAATAAGGCTAGTCCGTTATCAACTTGAAAAAGTGGCACCGAGTCGGTGCTTTTT
TTCTCGAGTACTAGGATCCATTAGGCGGCCGCGTGGATAACCGTATTACCGCCATGCATTAGTTATTAAT
AGTAATCAATTACGGGGTCATTAGTTCATAGCCCATATATGGAGTTCC
